>Addgene plasmid #160270 | pRK5-α5last | addgene full sequence | sequence record 314794 | Addgene NGS Result
TTCGAGCTCGCCCGACATTGATTATTGACTAGTTATTAATAGTAATCAATTACGGGGTCATTAGTTCATA
GCCCATATATGGAGTTCCGCGTTACATAACTTACGGTAAATGGCCCGCCTGGCTGACCGCCCAACGACCC
CCGCCCATTGACGTCAATAATGACGTATGTTCCCATAGTAACGCCAATAGGGACTTTCCATTGACGTCAA
TGGGTGGAGTATTTACGGTAAACTGCCCACTTGGCAGTACATCAAGTGTATCATATGCCAAGTACGCCCC
CTATTGACGTCAATGACGGTAAATGGCCCGCCTGGCATTATGCCCAGTACATGACCTTATGGGACTTTCC
TACTTGGCAGTACATCTACGTATTAGTCATCGCTATTACCATGGTGATGCGGTTTTGGCAGTACATCAAT
GGGCGTGGATAGCGGTTTGACTCACGGGGATTTCCAAGTCTCCACCCCATTGACGTCAATGGGAGTTTGT
TTTGGCACCAAAATCAACGGGACTTTCCAAAATGTCGTAACAACTCCGCCCCATTGACGCAAATGGGCGG
TAGGCGTGTACGGTGGGAGGTCTATATAAGCAGAGCTCGTTTAGTGAACCGTCAGATCGCCTGGAGACGC
CATCCACGCTGTTTTGACCTCCATAGAAGACACCGGGACCGATCCAGCCTCCGCGGCCGGGAACGGTGCA
TTGGAACGCGGATTCCCCGTGCCAAGAGTGACGTAAGTACCGCCTATAGAGTCTATAGGCCCACCCCCTT
GGCTTCGTTAGAACGCGGCTACAATTAATACATAACCTTATGTATCATACACATACGATTTAGGTGACAC
TATAGAATAACATCCACTTTGCCTTTCTCTCCACAGGTGTCCACTCCCAGGTCCAACTGCACCTCGGTTC
TGCAGAAGCTCAGAATAAACGCTCAACTTTGGCAGATCATCGATGCCACCATGGAGCTAGGGGGCCCCGG
AGCGCCGCGGCTGCTGCCGCCGCTGCTGCTGCTTCTGGGGACCGGCCTCCTGCGCGCCAGCAGCCATGTG
GAGACCCGGGCCCACGCCGAGGAGCGGCTCCTGAAGAAACTCTTCTCCGGTTACAACAAGTGGTCCCGAC
CCGTGGCCAACATCTCGGACGTGGTCCTCGTCCGCTTCGGCCTGTCCATCGCTCAGCTCATTGACGTGGA
TGAGAAGAACCAGATGATGACCACGAACGTATGGGTGAAGCAGGAGTGGCACGACTACAAGCTGCGCTGG
GACCCAGCTGACTATGAGAATGTCACCTCCATCCGCATCCCCTCCGAGCTCATCTGGCGGCCGGACATCG
TCCTCTACAACAATGCTGACGGGGACTTCGCGGTCACCCACCTGACCAAGGCCCACCTGTTCCATGACGG
GCGGGTGCAGTGGACTCCCCCGGCCATTTACAAGAGCTCCTGCAGCATCGACGTCACCTTCTTCCCCTTC
GACCAGCAGAACTGCACCATGAAATTCGGCTCCTGGACCTACGACAAGGCCAAGATCGACCTGGTGAACA
TGCACAGCCGCGTGGACCAGCTGGACTTCTGGGAGAGTGGCGAGTGGGTCATCGTGGATGCCGTGGGCAC
CTACAACACCAGGAAGTACGAGTGCTGTGCCGAGATCTACCCGGACATCACCTATGCCTTCGTCATCCGG
CGGCTGCCGCTCTTCTACACCATCAACCTCATCATCCCCTGCCTGCTCATCTCCTGCCTCACCGTGCTGG
TCTTCTACCTGCCCTCCGAGTGTGGCGAGAAGATCACGCTGTGCATCTCCGTGCTGCTGTCGCTCACCGT
CTTCCTGCTGCTCATCACCGAGATCATCCCGTCCACCTCACTGGTCATCCCACTCATCGGCGAGTACCTG
CTGTTCACCATGATCTTCGTCACCCTGTCCATCGTCATCACGGTCTTCGTGCTCAACGTGCACCACCGCT
CGCCACGCACGCACACCATGCCCACCTGGGTACGCAGGGTCTTCCTGGACATCGTGCCACGCCTGCTCCT
CATGAAGCGGCCGTCCGTGGTCAAGGACAATTGCCGGCGGCTCATCGAGTCCATGCATAAGATGGCCAGT
GCCCCGCGCTTCTGGCCCGAGCCAGAAGGGGAGCCCCCTGCCACGAGCGGCACCCAGAGCCTGCACCCGC
CCTCACCGTCCTTCTGTGTCCCCCTGGATGTGCCGGCTGAGCCTGGGCCTTCCTGCAAGTCACCCTCCGA
CCAGCTCCCTCCTCAGCAGCCCCTGGAAGCTGAGAAAGCCAGCCCCCACCCCTCGCCTGGACCCTGCCGC
CCGCCCCACGGCACCCAGGCACCAGGGCTGGCCAAAGCCAGGTCCCTCAGCGTCCAGCACATGTCCAGCC
CTGGCGAAGCGGTGGAAGGCGGCGTCCGGTGCCGGTCTCGGAGCATCCAGTACTGTGTTCCCCGAGACGA
TGCCGCCCCCGAGGCAGATGGCCAGGCTGCCGGCGCCCTGGCCTCTCGCAACACCCACTCGGCTGAGCTC
CCACCCCCAGACCAGCCCTCTCCGTGCAAATGCACATGCAAGAAGGAGCCCTCTTCGGTGTCCCCGAGCG
CCACGGTCAAGACCCGCAGCACCAAAGCGCCGCCCCCGCACCTGCCCCTGTCGCCGGCCCTGACCCGGGC
GGTGGAGGGCGTCCAGTACATTGCAGACCACCTGAAGGCCGAAGACACAGACTTCTCGGTGAAGGAGGAC
TGGAAGTACGTGGCCATGGTCATCGACCGCATCTTCCTCTGGATGTTCATCATCGTCTGCCTGCTGGGGA
CGGTGGGCCTCTTCCTGCCGCCCTGGCTGGCTGGCATGATCCAGCAACAGCAGCAACAACAGCAACAGCA
GCAACAGCAGCAACAACAGCAACAGCAGCAAACCGGTACGGATACAGAGGAGCGGCTGGTGGAGCATCTC
CTGGATCCTTCCCGCTACAACAAGCTCATCCGCCCAGCCACCAATGGCTCTGAGCTGGTGACAGTACAGC
TTATGGTGTCACTGGCCCAGCTCATCAGTGTGCATGAGCGGGAGCAGATCATGACCACCAATGTCTGGCT
GACCCAGGAGTGGGAAGATTATCGCCTCACCTGGAAGCCTGAAGAGTTTGACAACATGAAGAAAGTTCGG
CTCCCTTCCAAACACATCTGGCTCCCAGATGTGGTCCTGTACAACAATGCTGACGGCATGTACGAGGTGT
CCTTCTATTCCAATGCCGTGGTCTCCTATGATGGCAGCATCTTCTGGCTGCCGCCTGCCATCTACAAGAG
CGCATGCAAGATTGAAGTAAAGCACTTCCCATTTGACCAGCAGAACTGCACCATGAAGTTCCGTTCGTGG
ACCTACGACCGCACAGAGATCGACTTGGTGCTGAAGAGTGAGGTGGCCAGCCTGGACGACTTCACACCTA
GTGGTGAGTGGGACATCGTGGCGCTGCCGGGCCGGCGCAACGAGAACCCCGACGACTCTACGTACGTGGA
CATCACGTATGACTTCATCATTCGCCGCAAGCCGCTCTTCTACACCATCAACCTCATCATCCCCTGTGTG
CTCATCACCTCGCTGGCCATCCTTGTCTTCTACCTGCCATCCGACTGTGGCGAGAAGATGACGTTGTGCA
TCTCAGTGCTGCTGGCGCTCACGGTCTTCCTGCTGCTCATCTCCAAGATCGTGCCTCCCACCTCCCTCGA
CGTGCCGCTCGTCGGCAAGTACCTCATGTTCACCATGGTGCTTGTCACCTTCTCCATCGTCACCAGCGTG
TGCGTGCTCAACGTGCACCACCGCTCGCCCACCACGCACACCATGGCGCCCTGGGTGAAGGTCGTCTTCC
TGGAGAAGCTGCCCGCGCTGCTCTTCATGCAGCAGCCACGCCATCATTGCGCCCGTCAGCGCCTGCGCCT
GCGGCGACGCCAGCGTGAGCGCGAGGGCGCTGGAGCCCTCTTCTTCCGCGAAGCCCCAGGGGCCGACTCC
TGCACGTGCTTCGTCAACCGCGCGTCGGTGCAGGGGTTGGCCGGGGCCTTCGGGGCTGAGCCTGCACCAG
TGGCGGGCCCCGGGCGCTCAGGGGAGCCGTGTGGCTGTGGCCTCCGGGAGGCGGTGGACGGCGTGCGCTT
CATCGCAGACCACATGCGGAGCGAGGACGATGACCAGAGCGTGAGTGAGGACTGGAAGTACGTCGCCATG
GTGATCGACCGCCTCTTCCTCTGGATCTTTGTCTTTGTCTGTGTCTTTGGCACCATCGGCATGTTCCTGC
AGCCTCTCTTCCAGAACTACACCACCACCACCTTCCTCCACTCAGACCACTCAGCCCCCAGCTCCAAGCA
GCAACAGCAGCAACAACAGCAACAGCAGCAACAGCAGCAACAAGTCGACCATGTGGAGACCCGGGCCCAC
GCCGAGGAGCGGCTCCTGAAGAAACTCTTCTCCGGTTACAACAAGTGGTCCCGACCCGTGGCCAACATCT
CGGACGTGGTCCTCGTCCGCTTCGGCCTGTCCATCGCTCAGCTCATTGACGTGGATGAGAAGAACCAGAT
GATGACCACGAACGTATGGGTGAAGCAGGAGTGGCACGACTACAAGCTGCGCTGGGACCCAGCTGACTAT
GAGAATGTCACCTCCATCCGCATCCCCTCCGAGCTCATCTGGCGGCCGGACATCGTCCTCTACAACAATG
CTGACGGGGACTTCGCGGTCACCCACCTGACCAAGGCCCACCTGTTCCATGACGGGCGGGTGCAGTGGAC
TCCCCCGGCCATTTACAAGAGCTCCTGCAGCATCGACGTCACCTTCTTCCCCTTCGACCAGCAGAACTGC
ACCATGAAATTCGGCTCCTGGACCTACGACAAGGCCAAGATCGACCTGGTGAACATGCACAGCCGCGTGG
ACCAGCTGGACTTCTGGGAGAGTGGCGAGTGGGTCATCGTGGATGCCGTGGGCACCTACAACACCAGGAA
GTACGAGTGCTGTGCCGAGATCTACCCGGACATCACCTATGCCTTCGTCATCCGGCGGCTGCCGCTCTTC
TACACCATCAACCTCATCATCCCCTGCCTGCTCATCTCCTGCCTCACCGTGCTGGTCTTCTACCTGCCCT
CCGAGTGTGGCGAGAAGATCACGCTGTGCATCTCCGTGCTGCTGTCGCTCACCGTCTTCCTGCTGCTCAT
CACCGAGATCATCCCGTCCACCTCACTGGTCATCCCACTCATCGGCGAGTACCTGCTGTTCACCATGATC
TTCGTCACCCTGTCCATCGTCATCACGGTCTTCGTGCTCAACGTGCACCACCGCTCGCCACGCACGCACA
CCATGCCCACCTGGGTACGCAGGGTCTTCCTGGACATCGTGCCACGCCTGCTCCTCATGAAGCGGCCGTC
CGTGGTCAAGGACAATTGCCGGCGGCTCATCGAGTCCATGCATAAGATGGCCAGTGCCCCGCGCTTCTGG
CCCGAGCCAGAAGGGGAGCCCCCTGCCACGAGCGGCACCCAGAGCCTGCACCCGCCCTCACCGTCCTTCT
GTGTCCCCCTGGATGTGCCGGCTGAGCCTGGGCCTTCCTGCAAGTCACCCTCCGACCAGCTCCCTCCTCA
GCAGCCCCTGGAAGCTGAGAAAGCCAGCCCCCACCCCTCGCCTGGACCCTGCCGCCCGCCCCACGGCACC
CAGGCACCAGGGCTGGCCAAAGCCAGGTCCCTCAGCGTCCAGCACATGTCCAGCCCTGGCGAAGCGGTGG
AAGGCGGCGTCCGGTGCCGGTCTCGGAGCATCCAGTACTGTGTTCCCCGAGACGATGCCGCCCCCGAGGC
AGATGGCCAGGCTGCCGGCGCCCTGGCCTCTCGCAACACCCACTCGGCTGAGCTCCCACCCCCAGACCAG
CCCTCTCCGTGCAAATGCACATGCAAGAAGGAGCCCTCTTCGGTGTCCCCGAGCGCCACGGTCAAGACCC
GCAGCACCAAAGCGCCGCCCCCGCACCTGCCCCTGTCGCCGGCCCTGACCCGGGCGGTGGAGGGCGTCCA
GTACATTGCAGACCACCTGAAGGCCGAAGACACAGACTTCTCGGTGAAGGAGGACTGGAAGTACGTGGCC
ATGGTCATCGACCGCATCTTCCTCTGGATGTTCATCATCGTCTGCCTGCTGGGGACGGTGGGCCTCTTCC
TGCCGCCCTGGCTGGCTGGCATGATCCAGCAACAGCAGCAACAACAGCAACAGCAGCAACAGCAGCAACA
ACAGCAACAGCAGCAAGCTAGCACGGATACAGAGGAGCGGCTGGTGGAGCATCTCCTGGATCCTTCCCGC
TACAACAAGCTCATCCGCCCAGCCACCAATGGCTCTGAGCTGGTGACAGTACAGCTTATGGTGTCACTGG
CCCAGCTCATCAGTGTGCATGAGCGGGAGCAGATCATGACCACCAATGTCTGGCTGACCCAGGAGTGGGA
AGATTATCGCCTCACCTGGAAGCCTGAAGAGTTTGACAACATGAAGAAAGTTCGGCTCCCTTCCAAACAC
ATCTGGCTCCCAGATGTGGTCCTGTACAACAATGCTGACGGCATGTACGAGGTGTCCTTCTATTCCAATG
CCGTGGTCTCCTATGATGGCAGCATCTTCTGGCTGCCGCCTGCCATCTACAAGAGCGCATGCAAGATTGA
AGTAAAGCACTTCCCATTTGACCAGCAGAACTGCACCATGAAGTTCCGTTCGTGGACCTACGACCGCACA
GAGATCGACTTGGTGCTGAAGAGTGAGGTGGCCAGCCTGGACGACTTCACACCTAGTGGTGAGTGGGACA
TCGTGGCGCTGCCGGGCCGGCGCAACGAGAACCCCGACGACTCTACGTACGTGGACATCACGTATGACTT
CATCATTCGCCGCAAGCCGCTCTTCTACACCATCAACCTCATCATCCCCTGTGTGCTCATCACCTCGCTG
GCCATCCTTGTCTTCTACCTGCCATCCGACTGTGGCGAGAAGATGACGTTGTGCATCTCAGTGCTGCTGG
CGCTCACGGTCTTCCTGCTGCTCATCTCCAAGATCGTGCCTCCCACCTCCCTCGACGTGCCGCTCGTCGG
CAAGTACCTCATGTTCACCATGGTGCTTGTCACCTTCTCCATCGTCACCAGCGTGTGCGTGCTCAACGTG
CACCACCGCTCGCCCACCACGCACACCATGGCGCCCTGGGTGAAGGTCGTCTTCCTGGAGAAGCTGCCCG
CGCTGCTCTTCATGCAGCAGCCACGCCATCATTGCGCCCGTCAGCGCCTGCGCCTGCGGCGACGCCAGCG
TGAGCGCGAGGGCGCTGGAGCCCTCTTCTTCCGCGAAGCCCCAGGGGCCGACTCCTGCACGTGCTTCGTC
AACCGCGCGTCGGTGCAGGGGTTGGCCGGGGCCTTCGGGGCTGAGCCTGCACCAGTGGCGGGCCCCGGGC
GCTCAGGGGAGCCGTGTGGCTGTGGCCTCCGGGAGGCGGTGGACGGCGTGCGCTTCATCGCAGACCACAT
GCGGAGCGAGGACGATGACCAGAGCGTGAGTGAGGACTGGAAGTACGTCGCCATGGTGATCGACCGCCTC
TTCCTCTGGATCTTTGTCTTTGTCTGTGTCTTTGGCACCATCGGCATGTTCCTGCAGCCTCTCTTCCAGA
ACTACACCACCACCACCTTCCTCCACTCAGACCACTCAGCCCCCAGCTCCAAGCAGCAACAGCAGCAACA
ACAGCAACAGCAGCAACAGCAGCAACAACTCGAGCGCTGCGGTCTAGCGGGCGCGGCGGGCGGCGCGCAG
AGAGGATTATCTGAACCTTCTTCTATTGCAAAACATGAAGATAGTTTGCTTAAGGATTTATTTCAAGACT
ACGAAAGATGGGTTCGTCCTGTGGAACACCTGAATGACAAAATAAAAATAAAATTTGGACTTGCAATATC
TCAATTGGTGGATGTGGATGAGAAAAATCAGTTAATGACAACAAACGTCTGGTTGAAACAGGAATGGATA
GATGTAAAATTAAGATGGAACCCTGATGACTATGGTGGAATAAAAGTTATACGTGTTCCTTCAGACTCTG
TCTGGACACCAGACATCGTTTTGTTTGATAATGCAGATGGACGTTTTGAAGGGACCAGTACGAAAACAGT
CATCAGGTACAATGGCACTGTCACCTGGACTCCACCGGCAAACTACAAAAGTTCCTGTACCATAGATGTC
ACGTTTTTCCCATTTGACCTTCAGAACTGTTCCATGAAATTTGGTTCTTGGACTTATGATGGATCACAGG
TTGATATAATTCTAGAGGACCAAGATGTAGACAAGAGAGATTTTTTTGATAATGGAGAATGGGAGATTGT
GAGTGCAACAGGGAGCAAAGGAAACAGAACCGACAGCTGTTGCTGGTATCCGTATGTCACTTACTCATTT
GTAATCAAGCGCCTGCCTCTCTTTTATACCTTGTTCCTTATAATACCCTGTATTGGGCTCTCATTTTTAA
CTGTACTTGTCTTCTATCTTCCTTCAAATGAAGGTGAAAAGATTTGTCTCTGCACTTCAGTACTTGTGTC
TTTGACTGTCTTCCTTCTGGTTATTGAAGAGATCATACCATCATCTTCAAAAGTCATACCTCTAATTGGA
GAGTATCTGGTATTTACCATGATTTTTGTGACACTGTCAATTATGGTAACCGTCTTCGCTATCAACATTC
ATCATCGTTCTTCCTCAACACATAATGCCATGGCGCCTTTGGTCCGCAAGATATTTCTTCACACGCTTCC
CAAACTGCTTTGCATGAGAAGTCATGTAGACAGGTACTTCACTCAGAAAGAGGAAACTGAGAGTGGTAGT
GGACCAAAATCTTCTAGAAACACATTGGAAGCTGCGCTCGATTCTATTCGCTACATTACAAGACACATCA
TGAAGGAAAATGATGTCCGTGAGGTTGTTGAAGATTGGAAATTCATAGCCCAGGTTCTTGATCGGATGTT
TCTGTGGACTTTTCTTTTCGTTTCAATTGTTGGATCTCTTGGGCTTTTTGTTCCTGTTATTTATAAATGG
GCAAATATATTAATACCAGTTCATATTGGAAATGCAAATAAGTAGAAGCTTGGCCGCCATGGCCCAACTT
GTTTATTGCAGCTTATAATGGTTACAAATAAAGCAATAGCATCACAAATTTCACAAATAAAGCATTTTTT
TCACTGCATTCTAGTTGTGGTTTGTCCAAACTCATCAATGTATCTTATCATGTCTGGATCGGGAATTAAT
TCGGCGCAGCACCATGGCCTGAAATAACCTCTGAAAGAGGAACTTGGTTAGGTACCTTCTGAGGCGGAAA
GAACCAGCTGTGGAATGTGTGTCAGTTAGGGTGTGGAAAGTCCCCAGGCTCCCCAGCAGGCAGAAGTATG
CAAAGCATGCATCTCAATTAGTCAGCAACCAGGTGTGGAAAGTCCCCAGGCTCCCCAGCAGGCAGAAGTA
TGCAAAGCATGCATCTCAATTAGTCAGCAACCATAGTCCCGCCCCTAACTCCGCCCATCCCGCCCCTAAC
TCCGCCCAGTTCCGCCCATTCTCCGCCCCATGGCTGACTAATTTTTTTTATTTATGCAGAGGCCGAGGCC
GCCTCGGCCTCTGAGCTATTCCAGAAGTAGTGAGGAGGCTTTTTTGGAGGCCTAGGCTTTTGCAAAAAGC
TGTTAACAGCTTGGCACTGGCCGTCGTTTTACAACGTCGTGACTGGGAAAACCCTGGCGTTACCCAACTT
AATCGCCTTGCAGCACATCCCCCTTTCGCCAGCTGGCGTAATAGCGAAGAGGCCCGCACCGATCGCCCTT
CCCAACAGTTGCGCAGCCTGAATGGCGAATGGCGCCTGATGCGGTATTTTCTCCTTACGCATCTGTGCGG
TATTTCACACCGCATA
[142 nt withheld, positions 9887-10028]
CGCCGGCCTTACAGACAAGCTGTGACCGTCTCCGGGAGCTGCATGTGTCAGAGGTTTTCACCGTCATCAC
CGAAACGCGCGAGGCAGCTGCGGTAAAGCTCATCAGCGTGGTCGTGAAGCGATTCACAGATGTCTGCCTG
TTCATCCGCGTCCAGCTCGTTGAGTTTCTCCAGAAGCGTTAATGTCTGGCTTCTGATAAAGCGGGCCATG
TTAAGGGCGGTTTTTTCCTGTTTGGTCACTGATGCCTCCGTGTAAGGGGGATTTCTGTTCATGGGGGTAA
TGATACCGATGAAACG
[141 nt withheld, positions 10325-10465]
CCTTTGACGTTGGAGTCCACGTTCTTT
[37 nt withheld, positions 10493-10529]
ACCCTATCTCGGGCTATTCTTTTGATTTATAAGGGATTTTGCCGATTTCGGCCTATTGGTTAAAAAATGA
GCTGATTTAACAAAAATTTAACGCGAATTTTAACAAAATATTAACGTTTACAATTTTATGGTGCACTCTC
AGTACAATCTGCTCTGATGCCGCATAGTTAAGCCAGCCCCGACACCCGCCAACACCCGCTGACGCGCCCT
GACGGGCTTGTCTGCTCCCGGCATCCGCTTACAGACAAGCTGTGACCGTCTCCGGGAGCTGCATGTGTCA
GAGGTTTTCACCGTCATCACCGAAACGCGCGAGACGAAAGGGCCTCGTGATACGCCTATTTTTATAGGTT
AATGTCATGATAATAATGGTTTCTTAGACGTCAGGTGGCACTTTTCGGGGAAATGTGCGCGGAACCCCTA
TTTGTTTATTTTTCTAAATACATTCAAATATGTATCCGCTCATGAGACAATAACCCTGATAAATGCTTCA
ATAATATTGAAAAAGGAAGAGTATGAGTATTCAACATTTCCGTGTCGCCCTTATTCCCTTTTTTGCGGCA
TTTTGCCTTCCTGTTTTTGCTCACCCAGAAACGCTGGTGAAAGTAAAAGATGCTGAAGATCAGTTGGGTG
CACGAGTGGGTTACATCGAACTGGATCTCAACAGCGGTAAGATCCTTGAGAGTTTTCGCCCCGAAGAACG
TTTTCCAATGATGAGCACTTTTAAAGTTCTGCTATGTGGCGCGGTATTATCCCGTATTGACGCCGGGCAA
GAGCAACTCGGTCGCCGCATACACTATTCTCAGAATGACTTGGTTGAGTACTCACCAGTCACAGAAAAGC
ATCTTACGGATGGCATGACAGTAAGAGAATTATGCAGTGCTGCCATAACCATGAGTGATAACACTGCGGC
CAACTTACTTCTGACAACGATCGGAGGACCGAAGGAGCTAACCGCTTTTTTGCACAACATGGGGGATCAT
GTAACTCGCCTTGATCGTTGGGAACCGGAGCTGAATGAAGCCATACCAAACGACGAGCGTGACACCACGA
TGCCTGTAGCAATGGCAACAACGTTGCGCAAACTATTAACTGGCGAACTACTTACTCTAGCTTCCCGGCA
ACAATTAATAGACTGGATGGAGGCGGATAAAGTTGCAGGACCACTTCTGCGCTCGGCCCTTCCGGCTGGC
TGGTTTATTGCTGATAAATCTGGAGCCGGTGAGCGTGGGTCTCGCGGTATCATTGCAGCACTGGGGCCAG
ATGGTAAGCCCTCCCGTATCGTAGTTATCTACACGACGGGGAGTCAGGCAACTATGGATGAACGAAATAG
ACAGATCGCTGAGATAGGTGCCTCACTGATTAAGCATTGGTAACTGTCAGACCAAGTTTACTCATATATA
CTTTAGATTGATTTAAAACTTCATTTTTAATTTAAAAGGATCTAGGTGAAGATCCTTTTTGATAATCTCA
TGACCAAAATCCCTTAACGTGAGTTTTCGTTCCACTGAGCGTCAGACCCCGTAGAAAAGATCAAAGGATC
TTCTTGAGATCCTTTTTTTCTGCGCGTAATCTGCTGCTTGCAAACAAAAAAACCACCGCTACCAGCGGTG
GTTTGTTTGCCGGATCAAGAGCTACCAACTCTTTTTCCGAAGGTAACTGGCTTCAGCAGAGCGCAGATAC
CAAATACTGTTCTTCTAGTGTAGCCGTAGTTAGGCCACCACTTCAAGAACTCTGTAGCACCGCCTACATA
CCTCGCTCTGCTAATCCTGTTACCAGTGGCTGCTGCCAGTGGCGATAAGTCGTGTCTTACCGGGTTGGAC
TCAAGACGATAGTTACCGGATAAGGCGCAGCGGTCGGGCTGAACGGGGGGTTCGTGCACACAGCCCAGCT
TGGAGCGAACGACCTACACCGAACTGAGATACCTACAGCGTGAGCTATGAGAAAGCGCCACGCTTCCCGA
AGGGAGAAAGGCGGACAGGTATCCGGTAAGCGGCAGGGTCGGAACAGGAGAGCGCACGAGGGAGCTTCCA
GGGGGAAACGCCTGGTATCTTTATAGTCCTGTCGGGTTTCGCCACCTCTGACTTGAGCGTCGATTTTTGT
GATGCTCGTCAGGGGGGCGGAGCCTATGGAAAAACGCCAGCAACGCGGCCTTTTTACGGTTCCTGGCCTT
TTGCTGGCCTTTTGCTCACATGTTCTTTCCTGCGTTATCCCCTGATTCTGTGGATAACCGTATTACCGCC
TTTGAGTGAGCTGATACCGCTCGCCGCAGCCGAACGACCGAGCGCAGCGAGTCAGTGAGCGAGGAAGCGG
AAGAGCGCCCAATACGCAAACCGCCTCTCCCCGCGCGTTGGCCGATTCATTAATGCAGCTGGCACGACAG
GTTTCCCGACTGGAAAGCGGGCAGTGAGCGCAACGCAATTAATGTGAGTTAGCTCACTCATTAGGCACCC
CAGGCTTTACACTTTATGCTTCCGGCTCGTATGTTGTGTGGAATTGTGAGCGGATAACAATTTCACACAG
GAAACAGCTATGACATGATTACGAATTAA
Features (pLannotate 1.2.2; 27 found; start..end, strand, type, name):
     14..393     +  enhancer       CMV enhancer: human cytomegalovirus immediate early enhancer
    394..597     +  promoter       CMV promoter: human cytomegalovirus (CMV) immediate early promoter
    733..776     +  intron         CMV intron (fragment): modified intron A from human cytomegalovirus
    828..846     +  promoter       SP6 promoter: promoter for bacteriophage SP6 RNA polymerase
    850..887     +  CDS            IgH signal sequence (fragment): signal sequence from the mouse immunoglobulin heavy chain variable region
    911..942     +  5'UTR          Xenopus globin 5'-UTR (fragment): translational enhancer from the 5'-UTR of the major beta-globin gene of Xenopus laevis
    961..2841    +  CDS            CHRNA4: ACHA4_HUMAN - Also known as NACRA4. Experimental evidence at protein level: Swiss-Prot protein existence level 1. After binding acetylcholine, the AChR responds by an extensive change in conformation that affects all subunits and leads to opening of an ion-conducting channel across the plasma membrane permeable to sodium ions. From Homo sapiens (Human).
   2905..4338    +  CDS            CHRNB2: ACHB2_HUMAN - Experimental evidence at protein level: Swiss-Prot protein existence level 1. After binding acetylcholine, the AChR responds by an extensive change in conformation that affects all subunits and leads to opening of an ion-conducting channel across the plasma membrane permeable to sodiun ions. From Homo sapiens (Human).
   4390..6186    +  CDS            CHRNA4: ACHA4_HUMAN - Also known as NACRA4. Experimental evidence at protein level: Swiss-Prot protein existence level 1. After binding acetylcholine, the AChR responds by an extensive change in conformation that affects all subunits and leads to opening of an ion-conducting channel across the plasma membrane permeable to sodium ions. From Homo sapiens (Human).
   6253..7683    +  CDS            CHRNB2: ACHB2_HUMAN - Experimental evidence at protein level: Swiss-Prot protein existence level 1. After binding acetylcholine, the AChR responds by an extensive change in conformation that affects all subunits and leads to opening of an ion-conducting channel across the plasma membrane permeable to sodiun ions. From Homo sapiens (Human).
   7735..9072    +  CDS            CHRNA5: ACHA5_HUMAN - Also known as NACHRA5. Experimental evidence at protein level: Swiss-Prot protein existence level 1. After binding acetylcholine, the AChR responds by an extensive change in conformation that affects all subunits and leads to opening of an ion-conducting channel across the plasma membrane. From Homo sapiens (Human).
   9096..9230    +  polyA_signal   SV40 poly(A) signal: SV40 polyadenylation signal
   9299..9656    +  promoter       SV40 promoter: SV40 enhancer and early promoter
   9675..9829    +  CDS            lacZα (fragment): LacZα fragment of β-galactosidase; lacZ fragment
   9835..9886    -  misc_feature   bom (fragment): basis of mobility region from pBR322
   9905..10035   +  rep_origin     f1 ori (fragment) (sequence partly withheld): f1 bacteriophage origin of replication; arrow indicates direction of (+) strand synthesis
  10076..10267   -  CDS            rop: Rop protein, which maintains plasmids at low copy number; rop
  10325..10655   +  rep_origin     f1 ori (fragment) (sequence partly withheld): f1 bacteriophage origin of replication; arrow indicates direction of (+) strand synthesis
  10656..10705   -  misc_feature   bom (fragment): basis of mobility region from pBR322
  10807..10842   -  CDS            rop (fragment): Rop protein, which maintains plasmids at low copy number; rop
  10937..11041   +  promoter       AmpR promoter: bla
  11042..11902   +  CDS            AmpR: β-lactamase; bla; confers resistance to ampicillin, carbenicillin, and related antibiotics
  12073..12661   +  rep_origin     ori: high-copy-number ColE1/pMB1/pBR322/pUC origin of replication
  12844..12936   +  CDS            lacI (fragment): lac repressor; lacI; The lac repressor binds to the lac operator to inhibit transcription in E. coli. This inhibition can be relieved by adding lactose or isopropyl-β-D-thiogalactopyranoside (IPTG).
  12949..12970   +  protein_bind   CAP binding site: CAP binding activates transcription in the presence of cAMP. E. coli catabolite activator protein
  12985..13015   +  promoter       lac promoter: promoter for the E. coli lac operon
  13019..13041   +  protein_bind   lac operator (fragment): The lac repressor binds to the lac operator to inhibit transcription in E. coli. This inhibition can be relieved by adding lactose or isopropyl-β-D-thiogalactopyranoside (IPTG). lac repressor encoded by lacI
