[The description below was written by a language model from this plasmid's Addgene catalogue record and pLannotate feature annotations shown in this document.]
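Description:
pRK5-α5last is a mammalian expression plasmid built on the pRK5 backbone (entered as "pKR5" in the catalogue). It carries a single long open reading frame that links five human nicotinic acetylcholine receptor subunits in a fixed order. It is propagated in E. coli under ampicillin selection, with β-lactamase expressed from its own promoter and replication from a ColE1/pMB1-type origin. The catalogue lists it as low copy, and the annotation detects a rop coding sequence, which is associated with reduced copy number. Fragments of an f1 origin, bom, lacZα and lac regulatory elements are also annotated as backbone remnants. The catalogue gives a total size of 12,783 bp, whereas the sequenced record is 13,078 nt, a modest discrepancy that the record does not explain.

Expression is driven by the CMV immediate-early enhancer and promoter, followed by a fragment of CMV intron A, an SP6 promoter and a fragment of the Xenopus β-globin 5′-UTR, and is terminated by an SV40 polyadenylation signal. A short match to an IgH signal sequence is also annotated in this upstream region. An SV40 enhancer/early promoter lies downstream of the cassette. The insert of about 8.1 kb, cloned between ClaI and HindIII sites, contains CHRNA4, CHRNB2, CHRNA4, CHRNB2 and CHRNA5 in tandem on the same strand. Short gaps between the annotated coding regions are consistent with linkers, though the record does not describe them. The first α4 segment is longer than the second, which may mean that only the leading subunit keeps its full N-terminal region.

Joining the subunits into one polypeptide fixes the stoichiometry at α4:β2:α5 of 2:2:1 and places α5 last in the pentamer. This avoids the mixed receptor populations that arise when subunits are co-expressed separately. The construct was made to re-examine the contribution of α5 to α4β2 nicotinic receptor function.
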