Addgene plasmid #160270: pRK5-α5last
Purpose: Expresses a concatemeric construct of a α4:β2:α5 (2:2:1) nAChR
Depositing lab: Pierre-Jean Corringer. Publication: Concatemers to re-investigate the role of alpha5 in alpha4beta2 nicotinic receptors. Prevost MS, Bouchenaki H, Barilone N, Gielen M, Corringer PJ. Cell Mol Life Sci. 2020 May 29. pii: 10.1007/s00018-020-03558-z. doi: 10.1007/s00018-020-03558-z. PubMed 32472188.
Backbone
  Vector backbone: pKR5
  Backbone size w/o insert (bp): 4668
  Total vector size (bp): 12783
  Vector type: Mammalian Expression
Growth in bacteria
  Bacterial resistance: Ampicillin, 100 μg/mL
  Growth temperature: 37°C
  Growth strain: DH5alpha
  Copy number: Low Copy
Gene/Insert
  Gene/Insert name: α5last concatemer (alt name: α4-β2-α4-β2-α5 concatemer)
  Species: H. sapiens (human)
  Insert size (bp): 8115
  Promoter: CMV
  Cloning method: Restriction Enzyme; 5′ cloning site ClaI (unknown if destroyed); 3′ cloning site HindIII (unknown if destroyed)
  Sequencing primers: 5′ GCCTTTCTCTCCACAGGTGTCC; 3′ GTGAAATTTGTGATGCTATTG
Terms and licenses: Academic/Nonprofit Terms; Industry Terms: Not Available to Industry
How to cite: pRK5-α5last was a gift from Pierre-Jean Corringer (Addgene plasmid # 160270 ; http://n2t.net/addgene:160270 ; RRID:Addgene_160270)
